>Addgene plasmid #116977 | pFS_0365_pET30-RT-CRISPR_Desulfarculus_baarsii_DSM_2075_ARRAY_2 | addgene full sequence | sequence record 227093 | Addgene NGS Result
CCAGGTAAACGATGTTTGTCAAATTTAATCAAATGATTATATTGATCATGGCCCGAAATGGCAAGGTTTT
TGCCAGGCTGACGACCGATAATGGCATGTCCGTGTGGAAACAGCCCCAAAAATAAATATTGCAATCGGGC
GGTTGGCCAGGGTACCCTATTGAGGGATGCCGCTAGAGGAAGCGGATTGAAACGTCCCGCGGCCGCTATT
CTTTTGATTTATAAGGGATTTTGCCGATTTCGGCCTATTGGTTAAAAAATGAGCTGATTTAACAAAAATT
TAACGCGAATTTTAACAAAATATTAACGCTTACAATTTAGGTGGCACTTTTCGGGGAAATGTGCGCGGAA
CCCCTATTTGTTTATTTTTCTAAATACATTCAAATATGTATCCGCTCATGAATTAATTCTTAGAAAAACT
CATCGAGCATCAAATGAAACTGCAATTTATTCATATCAGGATTATCAATACCATATTTTTGAAAAAGCCG
TTTCTGTAATGAAGGAGAAAACTCACCGAGGCAGTTCCATAGGATGGCAAGATCCTGGTATCGGTCTGCG
ATTCCGACTCGTCCAACATCAATACAACCTATTAATTTCCCCTCGTCAAAAATAAGGTTATCAAGTGAGA
AATCACCATGAGTGACGACTGAATCCGGTGAGAATGGCAAAAGTTTATGCATTTCTTTCCAGACTTGTTC
AACAGGCCAGCCATTACGCTCGTCATCAAAATCACTCGCATCAACCAAACCGTTATTCATTCGTGATTGC
GCCTGAGCGAGACGAAATACGCGATCGCTGTTAAAAGGACAATTACAAACAGGAATCGAATGCAACCGGC
GCAGGAACACTGCCAGCGCATCAACAATATTTTCACCTGAATCAGGATATTCTTCTAATACCTGGAATGC
TGTTTTCCCGGGGATCGCAGTGGTGAGTAACCATGCATCATCAGGAGTACGGATAAAATGCTTGATGGTC
GGAAGAGGCATAAATTCCGTCAGCCAGTTTAGTCTGACCATCTCATCTGTAACATCATTGGCAACGCTAC
CTTTGCCATGTTTCAGAAACAACTCTGGCGCATCGGGCTTCCCATACAATCGATAGATTGTCGCACCTGA
TTGCCCGACATTATCGCGAGCCCATTTATACCCATATAAATCAGCATCCATGTTGGAATTTAATCGCGGC
CTAGAGCAAGACGTTTCCCGTTGAATATGGCTCATAACACCCCTTGTATTACTGTTTATGTAAGCAGACA
GTTTTATTGTTCATGACCAAAATCCCTTAACGTGAGTTTTCGTTCCACTGAGCGTCAGACCCCGTAGAAA
AGATCAAAGGATCTTCTTGAGATCCTTTTTTTCTGCGCGTAATCTGCTGCTTGCAAACAAAAAAACCACC
GCTACCAGCGGTGGTTTGTTTGCCGGATCAAGAGCTACCAACTCTTTTTCCGAAGGTAACTGGCTTCAGC
AGAGCGCAGATACCAAATACTGTCCTTCTAGTGTAGCCGTAGTTAGGCCACCACTTCAAGAACTCTGTAG
CACCGCCTACATACCTCGCTCTGCTAATCCTGTTACCAGTGGCTGCTGCCAGTGGCGATAAGTCGTGTCT
TACCGGGTTGGACTCAAGACGATAGTTACCGGATAAGGCGCAGCGGTCGGGCTGAACGGGGGGTTCGTGC
ACACAGCCCAGCTTGGAGCGAACGACCTACACCGAACTGAGATACCTACAGCGTGAGCTATGAGAAAGCG
CCACGCTTCCCGAAGGGAGAAAGGCGGACAGGTATCCGGTAAGCGGCAGGGTCGGAACAGGAGAGCGCAC
GAGGGAGCTTCCAGGGGGAAACGCCTGGTATCTTTATAGTCCTGTCGGGTTTCGCCACCTCTGACTTGAG
CGTCGATTTTTGTGATGCTCGTCAGGGGGGCGGAGCCTATGGAAAAACGCCAGCAACGCGGCCTTTTTAC
GGTTCCTGGTCTTTTGCTGGCCTTTTGCTCACATGTTCTTTCCTGCGTTATCCCCTGATTCTGTGGATAA
CCGTATTACCGCCTTTGAGTGAGCTGATACCGCTCGCCGCAGCCGAACGACCGAGCGCAGCGAGTCAGTG
AGCGAGGAAGCGGAAGAGCGCCTGATGCGGTATTTTCTCCTTACGCATCTGTGCGGTATTTCACACCGCA
ATGGTGCACTCTCAGTACAATCTGCTCTGATGCCGCATAGTTAAGCCAGTATACACTCCGCTATCGCTAC
GTGACTGGGTCATGGCTGCGCCCCGACACCCGCCAACACCCGCTGACGCGCCCTGACGGGCTTGTCTGCT
CCCGGCATCCGCTTACAGACAAGCTGTGACCGTCTCCGGGAGCTGCATGTGTCAGAGGTTTTCACCGTCA
TCACCGAAACGCGCGAGGCAGCTGCGGTAAAGCTCATCAGCGTGGTCGTGAAGCGATTCACAGATGTCTG
CCTGTTCATCCGCGTCCAGCTCGTTGAGTTTCTCCAGAAGCGTTAATGTCTGGCTTCTGATAAAGCGGGC
CATGTTAAGGGCGGTTTTTTCCTGTTTGGTCACTGATGCCTCCGTGTAAGGGGGATTTCTGTTCATGGGG
GTAATGATACCGATGAAACGAGAGAGGATGCTCACGATACGGGTTACTGATGATGAACATGCCCGGTTAC
TGGAACGTTGTGAGGGTAAACAACTGGCGGTATGGATGCGGCGGGACCAGAGAAAAATCACTCAGGGTCA
ATGCCAGCGCTTCGTTAATACAGATGTAGGTGTTCCACAGGGTAGCCAGCAGCATCCTGCGATGCAGATC
CGGAACATAATGGTGCAGGGCGCTGACTTCCGCGTTTCCAGACTTTACGAAACACGGAAACCGAAGATCA
TTCATGTTGTTGCTCAGGTCGCAGACGTTTTGCAGCAGCAGTCGCTTCACGTTCGCTCGCGTATCGGTGA
TTCATTCTGCTAACCAGTAAGGCAACCCCGCCAGCCTAGCCGGGTCCTCAACGACAGGAGCACGATCATG
CGCACCCGTGGGGCCGCCATGCCGGCGATAATGGCCTGCTTCTCGCCGAAACGTTTGGTGGCGGGACCAG
TGACGAAGGCTTGAGCGAGGGCGTGCAAGATTCCGAATACCGCAAGCGACAGGCCGATCATCGTCGCGCT
CCAGCGAAAGCGGTCCTCGCCGAAAATGACCCAGAGCGCTGCCGGCACCTGTCCTACGAGTTGCATGATA
AAGAAGATAGTCATAAGTGCGGCGACGATAGTCATGCCCCGCGCCCACCGGAAGGAGCTGACTGGGTTGA
AGGCTCTCAAGGGCATCGGTCGAGATCCCGGTGCCTAATGAGTGAGCTAACTTACATTAATTGCGTTGCG
CTCACTGCCCGCTTTCCAGTCGGGAAACCTGTCGTGCCAGCTGCATTAATGAATCGGCCAACGCGCGGGG
AGAGGCGGTTTGCGTATTGGGCGCCAGGGTGGTTTTTCTTTTCACCAGTGAGACGGGCAACAGCTGATTG
CCCTTCACCGCCTGGCCCTGAGAGAGTTGCAGCAAGCGGTCCACGCTGGTTTGCCCCAGCAGGCGAAAAT
CCTGTTTGATGGTGGTTAACGGCGGGATATAACATGAGCTATCTTCGGTATCGTCGTATCCCACTACCGA
GATGTCCGCACCAACGCGCAGCCCGGACTCGGTAATGGCGCGCATTGCGCCCAGCGCCATCTGATCGTTG
GCAACCAGCATCGCAGTGGGAACGATGCCCTCATTCAGCATTTGCATGGTTTGTTGAAAACCGGACATGG
CACTCCAGTCGCCTTCCCGTTCCGCTATCGGCTGAATTTGATTGCGAGTGAGATATTTATGCCAGCCAGC
CAGACGCAGACGCGCCGAGACAGAACTTAATGGGCCCGCTAACAGCGCGATTTGCTGGTGACCCAATGCG
ACCAGATGCTCCACGCCCAGTCGCGTACCATCTTCATGGGAGAAAATAATACTGTTGATGGGTGTCTGGT
CAGAGACATCAAGAAATAACGCCGGAACATTAGTGCAGGCAGCTTCCACAGCAATGGCATCCTGGTCATC
CAGCGGATAGTTAATGATCAGCCCACTGACGCGTTGCGCGAGAAGATTGTGCACCGCCGCTTTACAGGCT
TCGACGCCGCTTCGTTCTACCATCGACACCACCACGCTGGCACCCAGTTGATCGGCGCGAGATTTAATCG
CCGCGACAATTTGCGACGGCGCGTGCAGGGCCAGACTGGAGGTGGCAACGCCAATCAGCAACGACTGTTT
GCCCGCCAGTTGTTGTGCCACGCGGTTGGGAATGTAATTCAGCTCCGCCATCGCCGCTTCCACTTTTTCC
CGCGTTTTCGCAGAAACGTGGCTGGCCTGGTTCACCACGCGGGAAACGGTCTGATAAGAGACACCGGCAT
ACTCTGCGACATCGTATAACGTTACTGGTTTCACATTCACCACCCTGAATTGACTCTCTTCCGGGCGCTA
TCATGCCATACCGCGAAAGGTTTTGCGCCATTCGATGGTGTCCGGGATCTCGACGCTCTCCCTTATGCGA
CTCCTGCATTAGGAAGCAGCCCAGTAGTAGGTTGAGGCCGTTGAGCACCGCCGCCGCAAGGAATGGTGCA
TGCAAGGAGATGGCGCCCAACAGTCCCCCGGCCACGGGGCCTGCCACCATACCCACGCCGAAACAAGCGC
TCATGAGCCCGAAGTGGCGAGCCCGATCTTCCCCATCGGTGATGTCGGCGATATAGGCGCCAGCAACCGC
ACCTGTGGCGCCGGTGATGCCGGCCACGATGCGTCCGGCGTAGAGGATCGAGATCGATCTCGATCCCGCG
AAATTAATACGACTCACTATAGGGGAATTGTGAGCGGATAACAATTCCCCTCTAGAAATAATTTTGTTTA
ACTTTAAGAAGGAGATATACATATGGTGGATATGAGGTTGTATGCCAAAATTATTGCTAAGTCTAGCCTT
ATGCTTGCTTGGGAGAAAGTTTTGGCTAATAAAGGAGCACCGGGCGGCGATCGTCAGACCCTAGACGACT
TCGCAGAGTCTTTAGAAAGAAATTTAGAGGGATTACATGCTGCATTGAGGAGCGCTAGTTACCGTCCAGG
ACCAATTAGAAATGTTTCCATCCCAAAGAGAGATGGAAGCCCTCGTCGTCTGAGCATTCCATCCGTCGCT
GACAGAGTTGTCCAGACAGCTCTTTGTCAGGGTTTAACCCCAATTTTGGAACCTGAAATGGAAGATGCTT
CTTTTGCATACAGGCCAGGTAGATCAGTACAGATGGCTGTAGAAAGGGTAGGAAGGTACTTTAGACAAGG
TTACCATTGGGTCGTAGATGGTGATATTGATGACTACTTCGATTCTATTCCGCATCATGGCCTGATGGCT
GTCCTGAGGAGATATGTTGATGACCAAGATGTCCTGGGATTGATCGCACAGTGGTTAGCTCATGCACACG
CTGGTGGAGTCGGAGTGTCTCAAGGAAGTCCATTATCACCTCTCTTAGCTAATATATACCTGGATGATAT
GGATGAGAGAATTGGGAGAACTGGTGCTAGACTCGTTAGATTCGCTGACGACTTCCTATTGCTCTGTAAG
TCAGAAGAAAGAGCTAGAGAATCGTTAGCAGCTATGTCTGCCCTGTTAGCTGAATACGGATTGGGTTTGA
ATCCGGATAAGACTAGAATAGTTAATTTCGAACAGGGGTTCGAGTTCCTGGGGAGACTGTTCGTCCGTAG
CATGGCACTTGAGAGAGAACAAGAATCTGATGCACCCCAGGAGACTCCACCAGGACCTACTCCTGATGAC
CCTAGTCCCCCAGTAGAACCATTACACCAAGCATCCGAAGGTCCTGGGTTTCAGGATTTGTCTCCGAGAT
TGAGAGTAATGTACCTATCAAGAAAAGGATGTCGTTTGGACGTAAGAGGTCGTGCTTTCGTTGTTAGAAG
CGGTCCCGAGCCCGATGCACCTGAACTTATGGTTGTACTCCCGTCCCAACTGGATAGGGTTGAGCTATGG
CCTGGGTGTGATATCTCTCAGAAGGCTCAACGATTTGCTCTTGAATGCAGGACTCCTGTTGCTTATGTAG
ACGGATGGGGTAGAACTCTCGGAGTCCTTGAGCCTATGGTAGCAGATAAAGCTGCCCTTCATTTGGCTCA
AGCTGCCGTCGCTTTGGATGAAACAAAGAGGTTAGCTCTTGCTCGTTTAATTTGTGCTGGTAGAGTAAGG
GGTCAGAGAGCACTTCTAATGAGATTAAATAGAAGAAGAAAGAACTCAGACATAGAGAGTAACTTGGCTG
CTTTTAAACAGCTTCCTCGTAGGATTGCTACCGCTACTACTATTTCAGAACTTCTTGGACTTGAGGGCGA
AGCCGCTAAAAGGTACTGGGCCTCTCTTGCTTTGCTACTTGATAAGTCGTGGGGCTTCAGTAGTCGTCAG
AGAAGGCCACCACGTGACGGCGTCAATATGGTTATTAGCTACGTTGCTTCAATGTTATATAGGGACTTGC
GATGTCTCGCTGCAAGACATGGACTACACCCTGGGTTTGCATCCCTTCACGGATCTCTGGATGGAAAACC
TGGATGTATTTCAGACTTAGTTGAGGAGTTCCGAGCCCCTTTGTGTGAAGGCCTTGCTGTCTACCTGGCT
AACAACCATATTCTGAAGAAGGAAATGTTCTATAAGACTGACAAGTGGCCCTGTCACGTTACACCAGAGG
GTCGAGAGACAATAATCCGTGCCTATGAAGCATGGCTTGATAGACCTGTAAAGTCTCCAAGATCTGGTGA
GAAGGTAAAGTGGCGAGGGTTGTTGGAAGAACAGGTTTTAGCATATAGGGACCACGTTATGGGAAGATCT
GTCTACGCCCCTTATGATATGAAGTACTAACGTACGTTAACTTTAAGAAGGAGAACTTAAGATGAGTGGT
GCCGAGATGCTAGTTGTATTTGCTTATGACGTTGAGGACGACTCTCGTAGGCGACGACTGGCACGTGTAC
TAGGCAATCATGCTGTTAGAGTTCAGAAGTCTGTTTTCGAGGCTTGGTTAGACGAAGGTGCTGCTAAGAT
AATTGCTAGTCGTGCCGCCGCAGAATTGGGACCGAGGGACTCTCTGAGAGTATACGCATTAGATGCTTCT
GGAGTCGGCAAGACCTTGGTGTTCGGTGTTACTGCACCACCACAATCCCACGACTACTATTTCGTCTAAC
TCGAGATCCGGCTGCTAACAAAGCCCGAAAGGAAGCTGAGTTGGCTGCTGCCACCGCTGAGCAATAACTA
GCATAACCCCTTGGGGCCTCTAAACGGGTCTTGAGGGGTTTTTTGCTGAAAGGAGGAACTATATCCGGAT
A
Features (pLannotate 1.2.2; 18 found; start..end, strand, type, name):
    205..318     +  rep_origin     M13 ori (fragment): M13 bacteriophage origin of replication; arrow indicates direction of (+) strand synthesis
    344..401     +  promoter       AmpR promoter (fragment): bla
    410..1225    -  CDS            KanR: aminoglycoside phosphotransferase; aph(3')-Ia; confers resistance to kanamycin in bacteria or G418 (Geneticin®) in eukaryotes
   1347..1935    +  rep_origin     ori: high-copy-number ColE1/pMB1/pBR322/pUC origin of replication
   2121..2260    -  misc_feature   bom: basis of mobility region from pBR322
   2362..2553    -  CDS            rop: Rop protein, which maintains plasmids at low copy number; rop
   2570..2950    +  CDS            YPB1_ECOLX: Protein predicted: Swiss-Prot protein existence level 4. From Escherichia coli.
   3022..3313    -  CDS            TcR (fragment): tetracycline efflux protein; tet; confers resistance to tetracycline
   3328..3349    -  protein_bind   CAP binding site: CAP binding activates transcription in the presence of cAMP. E. coli catabolite activator protein
   3362..4444    -  CDS            lacI: lac repressor; lacI; The lac repressor binds to the lac operator to inhibit transcription in E. coli. This inhibition can be relieved by adding lactose or isopropyl-β-D-thiogalactopyranoside (IPTG).
   4445..4522    -  promoter       lacI promoter: lacI
   4530..4809    -  CDS            TcR (fragment): tetracycline efflux protein; tet; confers resistance to tetracycline
   4835..4853    +  promoter       T7 promoter: promoter for bacteriophage T7 RNA polymerase
   4854..4878    +  protein_bind   lac operator: The lac repressor binds to the lac operator to inhibit transcription in E. coli. This inhibition can be relieved by adding lactose or isopropyl-β-D-thiogalactopyranoside (IPTG). lac repressor encoded by lacI
   4893..4915    +  RBS            RBS: efficient ribosome binding site from bacteriophage T7 gene 10 (Olins and Rangwala, 1989)
   6897..6914    +  RBS            RBS (fragment): efficient ribosome binding site from bacteriophage T7 gene 10 (Olins and Rangwala, 1989)
   7221..7270    +  CDS            SET1 (fragment): solubility-enhancement tag derived from T7 phage gene 10B
   7278..7325    +  terminator     T7 terminator: transcription terminator for bacteriophage T7 RNA polymerase
