[The description below was written by a language model from this plasmid's Addgene catalogue record and pLannotate feature annotations shown in this document.]
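Description:
pFS_0365_pET30-RT-CRISPR_Desulfarculus_baarsii_DSM_2075_ARRAY_2 is a 7,351 nt bacterial expression plasmid built on the Novagen pET30b+ backbone. It replicates in E. coli from a ColE1/pBR322-type origin accompanied by the bom region and the rop gene, consistent with its listing as low copy, and is selected with kanamycin through an aminoglycoside phosphotransferase (KanR) cassette. The backbone also carries a fragment of a filamentous phage origin, remnants of the pBR322 tetracycline resistance gene, and a lacI gene with its own promoter, which supplies the lac repressor.

The payload is a synthetic version of the Desulfarculus baarsii DSM 2075 CRISPR adaptation module, encoding the reverse transcriptase–Cas1 fusion (RT-Cas1) and Cas2. Expression is driven by a T7 promoter followed by a lac operator (T7lac), so it requires a host supplying T7 RNA polymerase and is inducible with IPTG. A T7 gene 10 ribosome binding site sits just downstream of the operator, and a second partial copy lies about 2 kb further on, suggesting the coding sequences are translated separately from one transcript. The automated annotation does not label the Cas genes themselves, leaving the region between the first RBS and the T7 terminator largely unannotated. The plasmid is also recorded as encoding D. baarsii CRISPR array 2, whose position is likewise not marked in the feature table.

RT-Cas1–Cas2 complexes can capture spacers from RNA and integrate them into a CRISPR array. This construct is intended for such transcriptional recording experiments in bacteria. It is described as compatible with the SENECA readout for detecting newly acquired spacers.
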