Addgene plasmid #116977: pFS_0365_pET30-RT-CRISPR_Desulfarculus_baarsii_DSM_2075_ARRAY_2
Purpose: Expresses DbRT-Cas1-Cas2 under pT7lac promoter, encodes DbCRISPR array 2, compatible with SENECA acquisition readout
Depositing lab: Randall Platt. Depositing organization: ETH Zurich (Swiss Federal Institute of Technology). Publication: Transcriptional recording by CRISPR spacer acquisition from RNA. Schmidt F, Cherepkova MY, Platt RJ. Nature. 2018 Oct;562(7727):380-385. doi: 10.1038/s41586-018-0569-1. Epub 2018 Oct 3. PubMed 30283135.
Backbone
  Vector backbone: pET30b+
  Backbone manufacturer: Novagen
  Vector type: Bacterial Expression
Growth in bacteria
  Bacterial resistance: Kanamycin, 50 μg/mL
  Growth temperature: 37°C
  Growth strain: Stbl3
  Copy number: Low Copy
Gene/Insert
  Gene/Insert name: Desulfarculus baarsii DSM 2075 RT-Cas1-Cas2
  Species: Synthetic
  Promoter: T7
  Cloning method: Restriction Enzyme; 5′ cloning site Unknown (unknown if destroyed); 3′ cloning site Unknown (unknown if destroyed)
  Sequencing primers: 5′ T7; 3′ T7-term
Terms and licenses: Academic/Nonprofit Terms; Industry Terms: Not Available to Industry
Depositor comments: Please see the annotated GenBank file and the additional image file for the location of specific features in the sequence of this plasmid.
How to cite: pFS_0365_pET30-RT-CRISPR_Desulfarculus_baarsii_DSM_2075_ARRAY_2 was a gift from Randall Platt (Addgene plasmid # 116977 ; http://n2t.net/addgene:116977 ; RRID:Addgene_116977)
